>Addgene plasmid #70854 | pFOSGE_COF1A12 | depositor partial sequence | sequence record 126796 | insert
ATGTCGCGCCAATTGAGTTTCAATCCGCAGAAAGAATATGAGTTGATCGAGTACCCCGGCCGAGTGGTAA
ATCCCGATCGGATGATAGCCACTCTGGGCGGCATCATCAATGTGTCTAAGGTTTTGGGCGACGAAGTGAA
ACGATTGGCGTTGCACTTCCATCCGGAGAATCCCTACAACAAACCCACTTTTGGGGACTGCACGGATAAG
ACTGGTGTCCTGCTATCCATAACCGTGAGGCGCCACAAAAAGGACAAGCAACGGCCTCCGGAATATTTTG
TGCGGGTGTTGGGCCACTGCAGCAGGAGCTTCACCTTTGAAACGCTTTGTGATTTCCAATACCTACCCCT
CTGGTCAACTCCCAAAAGTGACAACGCAAATGCTGCCCAGGAGCTCACGTACGCTTTGGACCAGTTGAAA
CCCAAAAACACCACCGACTTGGACTACTTTAAACGTCGCCACAGCCAGTTGCTGGCGCTGCCCGAATTGT
TCACCCACGTGGACACTGTCTATGCGGGCACGTATCGCATCGATCCCTCAGAAGACGGCCAACATGAGGT
GCTGGGCGTGCAGTCCAAGTCCTCCTACGACAACCAGGGCGTGGTCTCGTTCAACATGGTGGACAGCTTT
CCCACCCAGGCAGACTCCCAAAACCTTAAACGACTCAAGGTCAAGTACGTTTCGGATGAGCAGCTGGCAT
TGGTCAAAAAACTTTTCGATGACTGCCCAATTTGGACCCGAATCGCGCTGCAATATGAATCGGGTTTGAC
CAACGACAAACTCAAGTGCATCACTCCATCGCTGGCATTTTACTTTAGCAACGGCCCGTGGCGCACTTTG
TATGTTCGCTTCGGCTACGATCCCCGCAAGGACTTCAATAGTCGCTACTATCAGACTTTCGACTTCCGAC
TCCGATTCAGCACTGGTCTCTCCGAATTCGTGTATGCTAAGAAGTTCGTAAAGCAACGGAGGGCGGCGAA
CGCTCCATTCGCGCCCATCGAGGATCGAGTCTCTGATTTGGTTCAGGACATTGACTATCCCTACTTCGAT
GAGCACAAGCTGCCGCGCTCCAGGCAATGCATGCTGCGCTACTGCGACGTCCGTATGACGAGGATCCAGG
AAATGTTGGAGAAGATCCCCACTCCACTTACCGGAGCTGTGTGCAATGAACGCACGGGCTGGCTGCCGCC
GGGATTCGATGCTCAAGTGCGTCAGATTGTCTGCGCCTCGATCAGCGAACTTTTGCGCAACCATTACCGC
AAGGAGAATCTTACAGCCGAAGTGGAGGCAGTTACCCAGGCCGACGAAGAGGATGAAGACGAGGCCGAGG
ACGAGGAGACGCAAGAAGAGGACATGGAGCTGGATGAGACGCAAGCTATGGGCAATTCGGAGCAATTCGT
AGACAACGACATCGAGCAACTTTTCGACAATATCACAAGC
