>Addgene plasmid #70854 | pFOSGE_COF1A12 | addgene partial sequence | sequence record 130789 | M13-F20 5'-TGTAAAACGACGGCCAGT-3'
TATGATTTTATTTTGACTGATAGTGACCTGTTCGTTGCAACAAATTGATGAGCAATGCTTTTTTATAATG
CCAACTTTGTACAAAAAAGCAGGCTTCATGTCGCGCCAATTGAGTTTCAATCCGCAGAAAGAATATGAGT
TGATCGAGTACCCCGGCCGAGTGGTAAATCCCGATCGGATGATAGCCACTCTGGGCGGCATCATCAATGT
GTCTAAGGTTTTGGGCGACGAAGTGAAACGATTGGCGTTGCACTTCCATCCGGAGAATCCCTACAACAAA
CCCACTTTTGGGGACTGCACGGATAAGACTGGTGTCCTGCTATCCATAACCGTGAGGCGCCACAAAAAGG
ACAAGCAACGGCCTCCGGAATATTTTGTGCGGGTGTTGGGCCACTGCAGCAGGAGCTTCACCTTTGAAAC
GCTTTGTGATTTCCAATACCTACCCCTCTGGTCAACTCCCAAAAGTGACAACGCAAATGCTGCCCAGGAG
CTCACGTACGCTTTGGACCAGTTGAAACCCAAAAACACCACCGACTTGGACTACTTTAAACGTCGCCACA
GCCAGTTGCTGGCGCTGCCCGAATTGTTCACCCACGTGGACACTGTCTATGCGGGCACGTATCGCATCGA
TCCCTCAGAAGACGGCCAACATGAGGTGCTGGGCGTGCAGTCCAAGTCCTCCTACGACAACCAGGGCGTG
GTCTCGTTCAACATGGTGGACAGCTTTCCCACCCAGGCAGACTCCCAAAACCTTAAACGACTCAAGGTCA
AGTACGTTTCGGATGAGCAGCTGGCATTGGTCAAAAAACTTTTCGATGACTGCCCAATTTGGACCCGAAT
CGCGCTGCAATATGAATCGGGTTTGACCAACGACAAACTCAAGTGCATCACTCCATCGCTGGCATTTTAC
TTTAGCAACGGCCCGTGGCGCACTTTGTATGTTCGCTTCGGCTACGATCCCCGCAAGGACTTCAATAGTC
GCTACTATCAGACTTTCGACTTCCGACTCCGATTCAGCACTGGTCTCTCCGAATTCGTGT
