>Addgene plasmid #70854 | pFOSGE_COF1A12 | addgene partial sequence | sequence record 130790 | M13-Rev 5'-CAGGAAACAGCTATGACC-3'
CAGCTGGATGGCAAATAATGATTTTATTTTGACTGATAGTGACCTGTTCGTTGCAACAAATTGATAAGCA
ATGCTTTCTTATAATGCCAACTTTGTACAAGAAAGCTGGGTCGCTTGTGATATTGTCGAAAAGTTGCTCG
ATGTCGTTGTCTACGAATTGCTCCGAATTGCCCATAGCTTGCGTCTCATCCAGCTCCATGTCCTCTTCTT
GCGTCTCCTCGTCCTCGGCCTCGTCTTCATCCTCTTCGTCGGCCTGGGTAACTGCCTCCACTTCGGCTGT
AAGATTCTCCTTGCGGTAATGGTTGCGCAAAAGTTCGCTGATCGAGGCGCAGACAATCTGACGCACTTGA
GCATCGAATCCCGGCGGCAGCCAGCCCGTGCGTTCATTGCACACAGCTCCGGTAAGTGGAGTGGGGATCT
TCTCCAACATTTCCTGGATCCTCGTCATACGGACGTCGCAGTAGCGCAGCATGCATTGCCTGGAGCGCGG
CAGCTTGTGCTCATCGAAGTAGGGATAGTCAATGTCCTGAACCAAATCAGAGACTCGATCCTCGATGGGC
GCGAATGGAGCGTTCGCCGCCCTCCGTTGCTTTACGAACTTCTTAGCATACACGAATTCGGAGAGACCAG
TGCTGAATCGGAGTCGGAAGTCGAAAGTCTGATAGTAGCGACTATTGAAGTCCTTGCGGGGATCGTAGCC
GAAGCGAACATACAAAGTGCGCCACGGGCCGTTGCTAAAGTAAAATGCCAGCGATGGAGTGATGCACTTG
AGTTTGTCGTTGGTCAAACCCGATTCATATTGCAGCGCGATTCGGGTCCAAATTGGGCAGTCATCGAAAA
GTTTTTTGACCAATGCCAGCTGCTCATCCGAAACGTACTTGACCTTGAGTCGTTTAAGGTTTTGGGAGTC
TGCCTGGGTGGGAAAGCTGTCCACCATGTTGAACGAGACCACGCCCTGGTTGTCGTAGGAGGACTTGGAC
TGCACGCCCAGCACCTCATGTTGGCCG
