[The description below was written by a language model from this plasmid's Addgene catalogue record.]
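Description:
pFOSGE_COF1A12 is a Gateway entry clone built in the pDONR221 donor backbone and carrying the Drosophila melanogaster gene l(2)37Cd (also known as CG10563), recorded as an insert of about 1.4 kb that corresponds to a single annotated transcript. It is a high-copy bacterial plasmid maintained in standard E. coli cloning strains under kanamycin selection. The record does not include a feature table, so the origin of replication and other backbone elements are not individually listed. The insert was introduced by Gateway cloning. In a pDONR221-derived entry clone, this normally means that a BP recombination has replaced the donor vector's counter-selectable cassette with the gene of interest, leaving the insert flanked by attL recombination sites. M13 forward and reverse primer sites on either side of the insert are given for sequence verification.

As an entry clone, the plasmid has no stated promoter, tag or reporter for expressing the insert in fly or other eukaryotic cells, and the record does not say whether the coding sequence retains a stop codon. Instead, it serves as a shuttle. An LR recombination reaction can move the l(2)37Cd sequence, in a defined orientation and reading frame, into any compatible Gateway destination vector that provides the desired promoter, fusion partner or host-specific elements. The associated publication concerns the context-dependent regulatory functions of transcriptional regulators in Drosophila, which suggests that this clone belongs to a larger collection of factor open reading frames assembled for systematic functional testing. The record itself states the purpose only as a Gateway entry clone.
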