Addgene plasmid #70854: pFOSGE_COF1A12
Purpose: Gateway entry clone
Depositing lab: Alexander Stark. Depositing organization: Research Institute of Molecular Pathology (IMP). Publication: Transcriptional regulators form diverse groups with context-dependent regulatory functions. Stampfel G, Kazmar T, Frank O, Wienerroither S, Reiter F, Stark A. Nature. 2015 Nov 9. doi: 10.1038/nature15545. PubMed 26550828.
Backbone
  Vector backbone: pDONR221
  Backbone manufacturer: Invitrogen
  Backbone size w/o insert (bp): 4762
  Vector type: Gateway entry vector
Growth in bacteria
  Bacterial resistance: Kanamycin, 50 μg/mL
  Growth temperature: 37°C
  Growth strain: DH5alpha
  Copy number: High Copy
Gene/Insert
  Gene/Insert name: l(2)37Cd (alt names: FBgn0086445; CG10563, FBtr0081156)
  Species: D. melanogaster (fly)
  Insert size (bp): 1440
  Entrez Gene: l(2)37Cd (a.k.a. Cd, CG10563, Dmel\CG10563)
  Cloning method: Gateway Cloning
  Sequencing primers: 5′ M13-F20; 3′ M13R
Terms and licenses: Academic/Nonprofit Terms; Industry Terms: Not Available to Industry
How to cite: pFOSGE_COF1A12 was a gift from Alexander Stark (Addgene plasmid # 70854 ; http://n2t.net/addgene:70854 ; RRID:Addgene_70854)
